>Addgene plasmid #27883 | pUT1888-HQ858801 | depositor full sequence | sequence record 13157 | Author sequence
CAAATAATGATTTTATTTTGACTGATAGTGACCTGTTCGTTGCAACAAATTGATGAGCAATGCTTTTTTA
TAATGCCAACTTTGTACAAAAAAGCAGGCTCCGCGGCCGCCTTGTTTAACTTTAAGAAGGAGCCCTTCAC
CATGAAGGTGCAGTGCGACGTGTGCGCGGCCGAGGCGGCCGAGGTGTTCTGCTGCGCCGACGAGGCGGCG
CTGTGCGACGCGTGCGACCGCCGCGTGCACCGCGCCAACAAGCTCGCCGGCAAGCACCGCCGCTTCTCGC
TGCTCAGCCCGGCGCCACCGCCGCCGCCGCCGCTCTGCGACATCTGCCAGGACAAGCGGGGGCTCCTGTT
CTGCAAGGAGGACCGCGCCATCCTGTGCCGCGACTGCGACGTGTCGGTGCACACGGCCAGCGACCTGACC
ATGCGCCACGCCCGGTTCCTGCTCACGGGCGTCCGCCTCTCCGCCGAGCCCGCCGCCGCGTGCCCGGCGC
CGGAGGATGAGGAGGAGGAGGACGACGAGAACAGCAGCGGCAGCTTCTGCTGCAGCGCCGGCGACGCAGC
CGCACATCCTCCTCCTCTTCCGTCGTCGGCGCCCGCCACCAGCCACGGGAGCGACAGCAGCAGCATCTCC
GAGTACCTCACCAAGACGCTGCCCGGGTGGCACGTCGAGGACTTCCTGGTGGACGAGGCGGCCGCCGCCG
CCGCGACTGACATCGGCGTCTCCGCAGCAGACGCGTCGTATCAGGACGGCTACCCCGCGTGGATGGCGGC
GCAGGAGCGACTCCTCTGCGAGGGCGGCGGAGGAGCGCGGGGCAGCAGGGAGCGGTGGGTGCCGCAGATG
GCCACGTACAGCGGCCCGGGGCTGGCCGTGGCCGTGGCCGGCACCAATAAGAGGTCCCGAGCCACGTCCG
CCGCGTCCTCGTTTCCTTACTGGAAGGGTGGGCGCGCCGACCCAGCTTTCTTGTACAAAGTTGGCATTAT
AAGAAAGCATTGCTTATCAATTTGTTGCAACGAACAGGTCACTATCAGTCAAAATAAAATCATTATTTGC
CATCCAGCTGATATCCCCTATAGTGAGTCGTATTACATGGTCATAGCTGTTTCCTGGCAGCTCTGGCCCG
TGTCTCAAAATCTCTGATGTTACATTGCACAAGATAAAAATATATCATCATGAACAATAAAACTGTCTGC
TTACATAAACAGTAATACAAGGGGTGTTATGAGCCATATTCAACGGGAAACGTCGAGGCCGCGATTAAAT
TCCAACATGGATGCTGATTTATATGGGTATAAATGGGCTCGCGATAATGTCGGGCAATCAGGTGCGACAA
TCTATCGCTTGTATGGGAAGCCCGATGCGCCAGAGTTGTTTCTGAAACATGGCAAAGGTAGCGTTGCCAA
TGATGTTACAGATGAGATGGTCAGACTAAACTGGCTGACGGAATTTATGCCTCTTCCGACCATCAAGCAT
TTTATCCGTACTCCTGATGATGCATGGTTACTCACCACTGCGATCCCCGGAAAAACAGCATTCCAGGTAT
TAGAAGAATATCCTGATTCAGGTGAAAATATTGTTGATGCGCTGGCAGTGTTCCTGCGCCGGTTGCATTC
GATTCCTGTTTGTAATTGTCCTTTTAACAGCGATCGCGTATTTCGTCTCGCTCAGGCGCAATCACGAATG
AATAACGGTTTGGTTGATGCGAGTGATTTTGATGACGAGCGTAATGGCTGGCCTGTTGAACAAGTCTGGA
AAGAAATGCATAAACTTTTGCCATTCTCACCGGATTCAGTCGTCACTCATGGTGATTTCTCACTTGATAA
CCTTATTTTTGACGAGGGGAAATTAATAGGTTGTATTGATGTTGGACGAGTCGGAATCGCAGACCGATAC
CAGGATCTTGCCATCCTATGGAACTGCCTCGGTGAGTTTTCTCCTTCATTACAGAAACGGCTTTTTCAAA
AATATGGTATTGATAATCCTGATATGAATAAATTGCAGTTTCATTTGATGCTCGATGAGTTTTTCTAATC
AGAATTGGTTAATTGGTTGTAACACTGGCAGAGCATTACGCTGACTTGACGGGACGGCGCAAGCTCATGA
CCAAAATCCCTTAACGTGAGTTACGCGTCGTTCCACTGAGCGTCAGACCCCGTAGAAAAGATCAAAGGAT
CTTCTTGAGATCCTTTTTTTCTGCGCGTAATCTGCTGCTTGCAAACAAAAAAACCACCGCTACCAGCGGT
GGTTTGTTTGCCGGATCAAGAGCTACCAACTCTTTTTCCGAAGGTAACTGGCTTCAGCAGAGCGCAGATA
CCAAATACTGTCCTTCTAGTGTAGCCGTAGTTAGGCCACCACTTCAAGAACTCTGTAGCACCGCCTACAT
ACCTCGCTCTGCTAATCCTGTTACCAGTGGCTGCTGCCAGTGGCGATAAGTCGTGTCTTACCGGGTTGGA
CTCAAGACGATAGTTACCGGATAAGGCGCAGCGGTCGGGCTGAACGGGGGGTTCGTGCACACAGCCCAGC
TTGGAGCGAACGACCTACACCGAACTGAGATACCTACAGCGTGAGCATTGAGAAAGCGCCACGCTTCCCG
AAGGGAGAAAGGCGGACAGGTATCCGGTAAGCGGCAGGGTCGGAACAGGAGAGCGCACGAGGGAGCTTCC
AGGGGGAAACGCCTGGTATCTTTATAGTCCTGTCGGGTTTCGCCACCTCTGACTTGAGCGTCGATTTTTG
TGATGCTCGTCAGGGGGGCGGAGCCTATGGAAAAACGCCAGCAACGCGGCCTTTTTACGGTTCCTGGCCT
TTTGCTGGCCTTTTGCTCACATGTTCTTTCCTGCGTTATCCCCTGATTCTGTGGATAACCGTATTACCGC
CTTTGAGTGAGCTGATACCGCTCGCCGCAGCCGAACGACCGAGCGCAGCGAGTCAGTGAGCGAGGAAGCG
GAAGAGCGCCCAATACGCAAACCGCCTCTCCCCGCGCGTTGGCCGATTCATTAATGCAGCTGGCACGACA
GGTTTCCCGACTGGAAAGCGGGCAGTGAGCGCAACGCAATTAATACGCGTACCGCTAGCCAGGAAGAGTT
TGTAGAAACGCAAAAAGGCCATCCGTCAGGATGGCCTTCTGCTTAGTTTGATGCCTGGCAGTTTATGGCG
GGCGTCCTGCCCGCCACCCTCCGGGCCGTTGCTTCACAACGTTCAAATCCGCTCCCGGCGGATTTGTCCT
ACTCAGGAGAGCGTTCACCGACAAACAACAGATAAAACGAAAGGCCCAGTCTTCCGACTGAGCCTTTCGT
TTTATTTGATGCCTGGCAGTTCCCTACTCTCGCGTTAACGCTAGCATGGATGTTTTCCCAGTCACGACGT
TGTAAAACGACGGCCAGTCTTAAGCTCGGGCCC
Features (pLannotate 1.2.2; 11 found; start..end, strand, type, name):
      1..100     +  protein_bind   attL1: mutant version of attL; recombination site for the Gateway® LR reaction LR Clonase™
    112..132     +  RBS            RBS: efficient ribosome binding site from bacteriophage T7 gene 10 (Olins and Rangwala, 1989)
    142..678     +  CDS            BBX21 (fragment): BBX21_ARATH - Also known as LHUS From Arabidopsis thaliana (Mouse-ear cress).
    950..1049    -  protein_bind   attL2: mutant version of attL; recombination site for the Gateway® LR reaction LR Clonase™
   1067..1085    -  promoter       T7 promoter: promoter for bacteriophage T7 RNA polymerase
   1219..2028    +  CDS            KanR: aminoglycoside phosphotransferase; aph(3')-Ia; confers resistance to kanamycin in bacteria or G418 (Geneticin®) in eukaryotes
   2175..2763    +  rep_origin     ori: high-copy-number ColE1/pMB1/pBR322/pUC origin of replication
   2946..3038    +  CDS            lacI (fragment): lac repressor; lacI; The lac repressor binds to the lac operator to inhibit transcription in E. coli. This inhibition can be relieved by adding lactose or isopropyl-β-D-thiogalactopyranoside (IPTG).
   3093..3120    -  terminator     rrnB T2 terminator: transcription terminator T2 from the E. coli rrnB gene
   3252..3295    +  terminator     rrnB T1 terminator: Escherichia coli rrnB; transcription terminator T1 from the E. coli rrnB gene
   3342..3378    -  CDS            lacZα (fragment): LacZα fragment of β-galactosidase; lacZ fragment
