[The description below was written by a language model from this plasmid's Addgene catalogue record and pLannotate feature annotations shown in this document.]
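Description:
pUT1888-HQ858801 is a Gateway entry clone built on the Invitrogen pENTR/SD backbone and forms part of a maize transcription factor open reading frame collection made for functional genomics. It is propagated in E. coli under kanamycin selection, conferred by an aph(3')-Ia aminoglycoside phosphotransferase gene, and replicates from a ColE1/pUC-type origin. The catalogue entry lists the plasmid as low copy, whereas the annotation describes this origin family as high copy. The full depositor sequence is about 3.4 kb, consistent with the 2.6 kb backbone plus a 792 bp insert.

The payload is the coding sequence of a Zea mays transcription factor classed as "ORPHAN". It was PCR-amplified from a full-length cDNA template and cloned with its native stop codon, so C-terminal fusions in destination vectors would not be read through. The automated annotation marks much of the insert as similar to Arabidopsis BBX21, a B-box family protein; this reflects homology only, not the identity of the maize gene. The ORF sits between attL1 and attL2 sites, which allow LR Clonase-mediated transfer into any attR-containing destination vector while preserving orientation and reading frame. Immediately upstream of the ORF, inside the attL1 boundary, is the bacteriophage T7 gene 10 ribosome binding site characteristic of the SD version of pENTR, which supports translation in bacterial expression systems after transfer. The entry clone has no promoter positioned to drive the insert; the T7 promoter beyond attL2 points back toward the insert in antisense orientation. rrnB T1 and T2 terminators upstream of attL1 insulate the cassette from read-through transcription, and the short lacI and lacZα fragments are backbone remnants.
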