Addgene plasmid #27883: pUT1888-HQ858801
Depositing lab: John Gray & Erich Grotewold. Depositing organization: University of Toledo. Publication: The Maize TFome--development of a transcription factor open reading frame collection for functional genomics. Burdo B, Gray J, Goetting-Minesky MP, Wittler B, Hunt M, Li T, Velliquette D, Thomas J, Gentzel I, dos Santos Brito M, Mejia-Guerra MK, Connolly LN, Qaisi D, Li W, Casas MI, Doseff AI, Grotewold E. Plant J. 2014 Oct;80(2):356-66. doi: 10.1111/tpj.12623. Epub 2014 Aug 26. PubMed 25053252.
Backbone
  Vector backbone: pENTR/SD
  Backbone manufacturer: Invitrogen
  Backbone size w/o insert (bp): 2601
  Vector type: Entry vector
Growth in bacteria
  Bacterial resistance: Kanamycin, 50 μg/mL
  Growth temperature: 37°C
  Growth strain: DH5alpha
  Growth instructions: E. coli TOP10
  Copy number: Low Copy
Gene/Insert
  Gene/Insert name: ORPHAN transcription factor from EB707293
  Species: Zea mays
  Insert size (bp): 792
  GenBank ID: HQ858801
  Cloning method: Restriction Enzyme
  Sequencing primers: 5′ M13 For; 3′ M13 Rev
Terms and licenses: Academic/Nonprofit Terms; Industry Terms: Not Available to Industry
Depositor comments: This CDS was amplified using PCR from a full length cDNA template from the Maize Full-length cDNA Project (www.maizecdna.org) and the PCR product included the stop codon. The PCR product was cloned into a Gateway pENTR/SD vector. Further information on this gene may be obtained at www.grassius.org using the GenBank number. (The second half of the plasmid name is the GenBank Number for the sequence of the insert)
How to cite: pUT1888-HQ858801 was a gift from John Gray & Erich Grotewold (Addgene plasmid # 27883 ; http://n2t.net/addgene:27883 ; RRID:Addgene_27883)
