>Addgene plasmid #27883 | pUT1888-HQ858801 | addgene partial sequence | sequence record 34173 | 27883 with M13pUC-fwd
ATGATTTTATTTTGACTGATAGTGACCTGTTCGTTGCAACAAATTGATGAGCAATGCTTTTTTATAATGC
CAACTTTGTACAAAAAAGCAGGCTCCGCGGCCGCCTTGTTTAACTTTAAGAAGGAGCCCTTCACCATGAA
GGTGCAGTGCGACGTGTGCGCGGCCGAGGCGGCCGAGGTGTTCTGCTGCGCCGACGAGGCGGCGCTGTGC
GACGCGTGCGACCGCCGCGTGCACCGCGCCAACAAGCTCGCCGGCAAGCACCGCCGCTTCTCGCTGCTCA
GCCCGGCGCCACCGCCGCCGCCGCCGCTCTGCGACATCTGCCAGGACAAGCGGGGGCTCCTGTTCTGCAA
GGAGGACCGCGCCATCCTGTGCCGCGACTGCGACGTGTCGGTGCACACGGCCAGCGACCTGACCATGCGC
CACGCCCGGTTCCTGCTCACGGGCGTCCGCCTCTCCGCCGAGCCCGCCGCCGCGTGCCCGGCGCCGGAGG
ATGAGGAGGAGGAGGACGACGAGAACAGCAGCGGCAGCTTCTGCTGCAGCGCCGGCGACGCAGCCGCACA
TCCTCCTCCTCTTCCGTCGTCGGCGCCCGCCACCAGCCACGGGAGCGACAGCA
